Addgene plasmid #146214: pRSFDuetP-HsEDC3_192-508-GST-HsRCK_E
Purpose: Bacterial Expression of HsEDC3_192-508-HsRck
Depositing lab: Elisa Izaurralde. Depositing organization: Max Planck Institute for Developmental Biology. Publication: Structural basis for the mutually exclusive anchoring of P body components EDC3 and Tral to the DEAD box protein DDX6/Me31B. Tritschler F, Braun JE, Eulalio A, Truffault V, Izaurralde E, Weichenrieder O. Mol Cell. 2009 Mar 13. 33(5):661-8. 10.1016/j.molcel.2009.02.014 PubMed 19285948.
Backbone
  Vector backbone: Unknown
  Vector type: Bacterial Expression
Growth in bacteria
  Bacterial resistance: Kanamycin, 50 μg/mL
  Growth temperature: 37°C
  Growth strain: DH5alpha
  Copy number: Low Copy
Gene/Insert
  Gene/Insert name: HsEDC3_192-508-HsRck
  Species: H. sapiens (human)
  Entrez Gene: EDC3 (a.k.a. LSM16, MRT50, YJDC, YJEFN2, hYjeF_N2-15q23)
  Cloning method: Unknown
Terms and licenses: Academic/Nonprofit Terms; Industry Terms: Not Available to Industry
Depositor comments: Plasmids from this collection were made available to the research community and donated after the lab closed. Please note that the sequence provided by the depositing laboratory may be theoretical/predicted or based on Sanger sequencing results. There may be discrepancies between sequencing results obtained by Addgene and the depositor sequence. If an Addgene verified sequence is not available, please contact before placing your order to request that our lab fully sequence the plasmid.
How to cite: pRSFDuetP-HsEDC3_192-508-GST-HsRCK_E was a gift from Elisa Izaurralde (Addgene plasmid # 146214 ; http://n2t.net/addgene:146214 ; RRID:Addgene_146214)
