[The description below was written by a language model from this plasmid's Addgene catalogue record and pLannotate feature annotations shown in this document.]
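Description:
pRSFDuetP-HsEDC3_192-508-GST-HsRCK_E is a bacterial co-expression plasmid of 6,859 nt. The catalogue lists the backbone as unknown, but the name and the annotated features point to a pRSFDuet-type two-cassette vector. It replicates from the RSF 1030 origin, which is compatible with other common origins and so allows it to coexist with additional plasmids in the same E. coli cell. Selection is by kanamycin through an aminoglycoside phosphotransferase gene, and the record lists the plasmid as low copy. A lacI gene with its own promoter supplies lac repressor.

The payload consists of two T7 promoter/lac operator units in tandem, so both require a host that provides T7 RNA polymerase and both are inducible with IPTG. The first unit, which has a T7 gene 10 ribosome binding site, drives a fragment of human EDC3 that the construct name gives as residues 192–508. The second drives Schistosoma japonicum glutathione S-transferase followed closely by human DDX6 (also called RCK), consistent with an N-terminal GST fusion for glutathione affinity purification. The annotated DDX6 region spans about 1.4 kb. S-tag sequence lies downstream of DDX6, but the record does not show whether it is in frame and translated. A single T7 terminator follows the second cassette. The short TcR, SET1 and extra AmpR promoter fragments look like vector remnants or incidental annotation matches.

The stated purpose is bacterial expression of the two human proteins together. This fits co-purification of an EDC3–DDX6 complex by pulling down the GST-tagged helicase, in the context of structural work on how P-body components bind DDX6.
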