Features (pLannotate 1.2.2; 20 found; start..end, strand, type, name):
      3..27      +  protein_bind   lac operator: The lac repressor binds to the lac operator to inhibit transcription in E. coli. This inhibition can be relieved by adding lactose or isopropyl-β-D-thiogalactopyranoside (IPTG). lac repressor encoded by lacI
     42..64      +  RBS            RBS: efficient ribosome binding site from bacteriophage T7 gene 10 (Olins and Rangwala, 1989)
    134..1099    +  CDS            EDC3 (fragment): EDC3_HUMAN - Also known as LSM16, YJDC, YJEFN2. Experimental evidence at protein level: Swiss-Prot protein existence level 1. Binds single-stranded RNA. Involved in the process of mRNA degradation and in the positive regulation of mRNA decapping. May play a role in spermiogenesis and oogenesis. From Homo sapiens (Human).
   1168..1186    +  promoter       T7 promoter: promoter for bacteriophage T7 RNA polymerase
   1187..1211    +  protein_bind   lac operator: The lac repressor binds to the lac operator to inhibit transcription in E. coli. This inhibition can be relieved by adding lactose or isopropyl-β-D-thiogalactopyranoside (IPTG). lac repressor encoded by lacI
   1272..1925    +  CDS            GST26_SCHJA: Experimental evidence at protein level: Swiss-Prot protein existence level 1. GST isoenzymes appear to play a central role in the parasite detoxification system. Other functions are also suspected including a role in increasing the solubility of haematin in the parasite gut. From Schistosoma japonicum (Blood fluke).
   1965..3380    +  CDS            DDX6 (sequence partly withheld): DDX6_HUMAN - Also known as HLR2, RCK. Experimental evidence at protein level: Swiss-Prot protein existence level 1. Essential for the formation of P-bodies, cytosolic membrane- less ribonucleoprotein granules involved in RNA metabolism through the coordinated storage of mRNAs encoding regulatory functions (PubMed:25995375, PubMed:27342281, PubMed:31422817). Plays a role in P- bodies to coordinate the storage of translationally inactive mRNAs in the cytoplasm and prevent their degradation (PubMed:27342281). In the process of mRNA degradation, plays a role in mRNA decapping (PubMed:16364915). Bl
   3396..3437    +  CDS            S-Tag (fragment): affinity and epitope tag derived from pancreatic ribonuclease A
   3467..3484    +  CDS            SET1 (fragment): solubility-enhancement tag derived from T7 phage gene 10B
   3492..3539    +  terminator     T7 terminator: transcription terminator for bacteriophage T7 RNA polymerase
   3703..3760    +  promoter       AmpR promoter (fragment): bla
   3769..4584    -  CDS            KanR: aminoglycoside phosphotransferase; aph(3')-Ia; confers resistance to kanamycin in bacteria or G418 (Geneticin®) in eukaryotes
   4585..4676    -  promoter       AmpR promoter: bla
   4692..5441    -  rep_origin     RSF ori: Plasmids containing the RSF 1030 origin of replication can be propagated in E. coli cells that contain additional plasmids with compatible origins.
   5524..5588    -  CDS            TcR (fragment): tetracycline efflux protein; tet; confers resistance to tetracycline
   5603..5624    -  protein_bind   CAP binding site: CAP binding activates transcription in the presence of cAMP. E. coli catabolite activator protein
   5637..6719    -  CDS            lacI: lac repressor; lacI; The lac repressor binds to the lac operator to inhibit transcription in E. coli. This inhibition can be relieved by adding lactose or isopropyl-β-D-thiogalactopyranoside (IPTG).
   6720..6797    -  promoter       lacI promoter: lacI
   6805..6840    -  CDS            TcR (fragment): tetracycline efflux protein; tet; confers resistance to tetracycline
   6843..2       +  promoter       T7 promoter (across the origin): promoter for bacteriophage T7 RNA polymerase
>Addgene plasmid #146214 | pRSFDuetP-HsEDC3_192-508-GST-HsRCK_E | addgene full sequence | sequence record 355086 | Addgene NGS Result
GGGGAATTGTGAGCGGATAACAATTCCCCTGTAGAAATAATTTTGTTTAACTTTAATAAGGAGATATACC
ATGGGCAGCAGCCATCACCATCATCACCACAGCGCGGGTCTGGAAGTTCTGTTCCAGGGGCCCCAGGATC
CGAATTCGTTCGGGGATGATATTGAGGAGATCCCAGACACAGATTTTGATTTTGAAGGGAACCTGGCTCT
TTTTGACAAGGCAGCTGTGTTTGAGGAGATTGATACCTATGAAAGGAGAAGTGGTACCCGTTCCCGGGGC
ATCCCAAATGAAAGGCCCACTCGGTACCGCCATGATGAGAACATCTTGGAGTCCGAGCCCATTGTCTATC
GACGGATCATAGTGCCCCACAACGTGAGCAAGGAGTTCTGCACGGACTCTGGCCTGGTTGTCCCAAGTAT
TTCCTATGAGCTGCATAAAAAGCTGTTGTCCGTGGCTGAGAAGCATGGGCTGACCCTTGAGCGGAGACTG
GAGATGACAGGTGTGTGTGCCAGTCAGATGGCACTGACCCTCCTCGGAGGACCTAACAGGTTGAATCCCA
AAAATGTTCACCAGAGGCCTACAGTGGCTCTACTGTGTGGACCTCATGTGAAGGGGGCTCAGGGTATCAG
CTGTGGAAGGCACCTAGCCAACCATGATGTCCAGGTCATCCTTTTCCTGCCCAATTTTGTCAAGATGTTG
GAATCTATCACCAATGAGCTGTCGCTCTTCAGCAAGACCCAAGGCCAACAAGTGTCTAGCCTCAAAGATC
TGCCCACTAGCCCTGTGGACCTGGTCATCAACTGCCTGGATTGCCCTGAGAACGTCTTCCTGCGCGATCA
ACCCTGGTACAAGGCAGCTGTGGCCTGGGCCAACCAGAACCGGGCACCAGTACTCAGCATAGACCCTCCT
GTGCATGAAGTCGAACAGGGCATTGATGCCAAATGGTCACTGGCACTGGGCCTGCCTCTGCCACTGGGGG
AGCACGCAGGCCGTATCTATTTGTGCGACATTGGCATTCCCCAGCAGGTCTTCCAGGAGGTGGGCATCAA
CTACCACTCGCCCTTTGGCTGCAAGTTTGTTATCCCACTGCACTCTGCTTAGGCGGCCGCATAATGCTTA
AGTCGAACAGAAAGTAATCGTATTGTACACGGCCGCATAATCGAAATTAATACGACTCACTATAGGGGAA
TTGTGAGCGGATAACAATTCCCCATCTTAGTATATTAGTTAAGTATAAGAAGGAGATATACATATGGCAG
ATCTCAATTGGATGTCCCCTATACTAGGTTATTGGAAAATTAAGGGCCTTGTGCAACCCACTCGACTTCT
TTTGGAATATCTTGAAGAAAAATATGAAGAGCATTTGTATGAGCGCGATGAAGGTGATAAATGGCGAAAC
AAAAAGTTTGAATTGGGTTTGGAGTTTCCCAATCTTCCTTATTATATTGATGGTGATGTTAAATTAACAC
AGTCTATGGCCATCATACGTTATATAGCTGACAAGCACAACATGTTGGGTGGTTGTCCAAAAGAGCGTGC
AGAGATTTCAATGCTTGAAGGAGCGGTTTTGGATATTAGATACGGTGTTTCGAGAATTGCATATAGTAAA
GACTTTGAAACTCTCAAAGTTGATTTTCTTAGCAAGCTACCTGAAATGCTGAAAATGTTCGAAGATCGTT
TATGTCATAAAACATATTTAAATGGTGATCATGTAACCCATCCTGACTTCATGTTGTATGACGCTCTTGA
TGTTGTTTTATACATGGACCCAATGTGCCTGGATGCGTTCCCAAAATTAGTTTGTTTTAAAAAACGTATT
GAAGCTATCCCACAAATTGATAAGTACTTGAAATCCAGCAAGTATATAGCATGGCCTTTGCAGGGCTGGC
AAGCCACGTTTGGTGGTGGCGACCATCCTCCAAAATCGGATCTGGAAGTTCTGTTCCAGGGGCCCCTGGG
ATCCATGGGTCTGTCCAGTCAAAATGGTCAGCTGAGAGGCCCTGTGAAACCCACTGGTGGCCCTGGAGGA
GGGGGCACACAGACACAGCAACAGATGAACCAGCTGAAAAACACCAACACAATCAATAATGGCACTCAGC
AGCAAGCACAGAGTATGACCACCACTATTAAACCTGGTGATGACTGGAAAAAGACTTTAAAACTCCCTCC
AAAGGATCTAAGAATCAAAACTTCGGATGTGACCTCCACAAAAGGAAATGAGTTTGAAGATTACTGTTTG
AAACGGGAGTTACTGATGGGAATTTTTGAAATGGGCTGGGAAAAGCCATCTCCTATTCAGGAGGAGAGCA
TTCCCATTGCTTTATCTGGTAGGGATATCTTAGCTAGAGCAAAAAATGGAACAGGCAAGAGCGGTGCCTA
CCTCATTCCCTTACTTGAACGGCTAGACCTGAAGAAGGACAATATACAAGCAATGGTGATTGTTCCCACT
AGAGAACTTGCTCTACAGGTCAGTCAAATTTGCATCCAGGTCAGCAAACACATGGGAGGGGCCAAAGTGA
TGGCAACCACAGGAGGAACCAATTTACGAGATGACATAATGAGGCTTGATGATACAGTGCACGTGGTGAT
TGCTACCCCTGGGAGAATCCTGGATCTTATTAAGAAAGGAGTAGCAAAGGTTGATCATGTCCAGATGATA
GTATTGGATGAGGCAGATAAGTTGCTGTCACAGGATTTTGTGCAGATAATGGAGGATATTATTCTCACGC
TACCTAAAAACAGGCAGATTTTACTATATTCCGCTACTTTCCCTCTTAGTGTACAGAAGTTCATGAATTC
CCATTTGCAGAAACCCTATGAGATTAACCTGATGGAG
[501 nt withheld, positions 2838-3338]
GTGGCAGAATACCACAGCGAGCCTGTAGAAGATGAGAAACCTTAACTCGAGTCTGGTAAAGAAACCGCTG
CTGCGAAATTTGAACGCCAGCACATGGACTCGTCTACTAGCGCAGCTTAATTAACCTAGGCTGCTGCCAC
CGCTGAGCAATAACTAGCATAACCCCTTGGGGCCTCTAAACGGGTCTTGAGGGGTTTTTTGCTGAAACCT
CAGGCATTTGAGAAGCACACGGTCACACTGCTTCCGGTAGTCAATAAACCGGTAAACCAGCAATAGACAT
AAGCGGCTATTTAACGACCCTGCCCTGAACCGACGACAAGCTGACGACCGGGTCTCCGCAAGTGGCACTT
TTCGGGGAAATGTGCGCGGAACCCCTATTTGTTTATTTTTCTAAATACATTCAAATATGTATCCGCTCAT
GAATTAATTCTTAGAAAAACTCATCGAGCATCAAATGAAACTGCAATTTATTCATATCAGGATTATCAAT
ACCATATTTTTGAAAAAGCCGTTTCTGTAATGAAGGAGAAAACTCACCGAGGCAGTTCCATAGGATGGCA
AGATCCTGGTATCGGTCTGCGATTCCGACTCGTCCAACATCAATACAACCTATTAATTTCCCCTCGTCAA
AAATAAGGTTATCAAGTGAGAAATCACCATGAGTGACGACTGAATCCGGTGAGAATGGCAAAAGTTTATG
CATTTCTTTCCAGACTTGTTCAACAGGCCAGCCATTACGCTCGTCATCAAAATCACTCGCATCAACCAAA
CCGTTATTCATTCGTGATTGCGCCTGAGCGAGACGAAATACGCGGTCGCTGTTAAAAGGACAATTACAAA
CAGGAATCGAATGCAACCGGCGCAGGAACACTGCCAGCGCATCAACAATATTTTCACCTGAATCAGGATA
TTCTTCTAATACCTGGAATGCTGTTTTCCCGGGGATCGCAGTGGTGAGTAACCATGCATCATCAGGAGTA
CGGATAAAATGCTTGATGGTCGGAAGAGGCATAAATTCCGTCAGCCAGTTTAGTCTGACCATCTCATCTG
TAACATCATTGGCAACGCTACCTTTGCCATGTTTCAGAAACAACTCTGGCGCATCGGGCTTCCCATACAA
TCGATAGATTGTCGCACCTGATTGCCCGACATTATCGCGAGCCCATTTATACCCATATAAATCAGCATCC
ATGTTGGAATTTAATCGCGGCCTAGAGCAAGACGTTTCCCGTTGAATATGGCTCATACTCTTCCTTTTTC
AATATTATTGAAGCATTTATCAGGGTTATTGTCTCATGAGCGGATACATATTTGAATGTATTTAGAAAAA
TAAACAAATAGGCATGCAGCGCTCTTCCGCTTCCTCGCTCACTGACTCGCTACGCTCGGTCGTTCGACTG
CGGCGAGCGGTGTCAGCTCACTCAAAAGCGGTAATACGGTTATCCACAGAATCAGGGGATAAAGCCGGAA
AGAACATGTGAGCAAAAAGCAAAGCACCGGAAGAAGCCAACGCCGCAGGCGTTTTTCCATAGGCTCCGCC
CCCCTGACGAGCATCACAAAAATCGACGCTCAAGCCAGAGGTGGCGAAACCCGACAGGACTATAAAGATA
CCAGGCGTTTCCCCCTGGAAGCTCCCTCGTGCGCTCTCCTGTTCCGACCCTGCCGCTTACCGGATACCTG
TCCGCCTTTCTCCCTTCGGGAAGCGTGGCGCTTTCTCATAGCTCACGCTGTTGGTATCTCAGTTCGGTGT
AGGTCGTTCGCTCCAAGCTGGGCTGTGTGCACGAACCCCCCGTTCAGCCCGACCGCTGCGCCTTATCCGG
TAACTATCGTCTTGAGTCCAACCCGGTAAGACACGACTTATCGCCACTGGCAGCAGCCATTGGTAACTGA
TTTAGAGGACTTTGTCTTGAAGTTATGCACCTGTTAAGGCTAAACTGAAAGAACAGATTTTGGTGAGTGC
GGTCCTCCAACCCACTTACCTTGGTTCAAAGAGTTGGTAGCTCAGCGAACCTTGAGAAAACCACCGTTGG
TAGCGGTGGTTTTTCTTTATTTATGAGATGATGAATCAATCGGTCTATCAAGTCAACGAACAGCTATTCC
GTTACTCTAGATTTCAGTGCAATTTATCTCTTCAAATGTAGCACCTGAAGTCAGCCCCATACGATATAAG
TTGTAATTCTCATGTTAGTCATGCCCCGCGCCCACCGGAAGGAGCTGACTGGGTTGAAGGCTCTCAAGGG
CATCGGTCGAGATCCCGGTGCCTAATGAGTGAGCTAACTTACATTAATTGCGTTGCGCTCACTGCCCGCT
TTCCAGTCGGGAAACCTGTCGTGCCAGCTGCATTAATGAATCGGCCAACGCGCGGGGAGAGGCGGTTTGC
GTATTGGGCGCCAGGGTGGTTTTTCTTTTCACCAGTGAGACGGGCAACAGCTGATTGCCCTTCACCGCCT
GGCCCTGAGAGAGTTGCAGCAAGCGGTCCACGCTGGTTTGCCCCAGCAGGCGAAAATCCTGTTTGATGGT
GGTTAACGGCGGGATATAACATGAGCTGTCTTCGGTATCGTCGTATCCCACTACCGAGATGTCCGCACCA
ACGCGCAGCCCGGACTCGGTAATGGCGCGCATTGCGCCCAGCGCCATCTGATCGTTGGCAACCAGCATCG
CAGTGGGAACGATGCCCTCATTCAGCATTTGCATGGTTTGTTGAAAACCGGACATGGCACTCCAGTCGCC
TTCCCGTTCCGCTATCGGCTGAATTTGATTGCGAGTGAGATATTTATGCCAGCCAGCCAGACGCAGACGC
GCCGAGACAGAACTTAATGGGCCCGCTAACAGCGCGATTTGCTGGTGACCCAATGCGACCAGATGCTCCA
CGCCCAGTCGCGTACCGTCTTCATGGGAGAAAATAATACTGTTGATGGGTGTCTGGTCAGAGACATCAAG
AAATAACGCCGGAACATTAGTGCAGGCAGCTTCCACAGCAATGGCATCCTGGTCATCCAGCGGATAGTTA
ATGATCAGCCCACTGACGCGTTGCGCGAGAAGATTGTGCACCGCCGCTTTACAGGCTTCGACGCCGCTTC
GTTCTACCATCGACACCACCACGCTGGCACCCAGTTGATCGGCGCGAGATTTAATCGCCGCGACAATTTG
CGACGGCGCGTGCAGGGCCAGACTGGAGGTGGCAACGCCAATCAGCAACGACTGTTTGCCCGCCAGTTGT
TGTGCCACGCGGTTGGGAATGTAATTCAGCTCCGCCATCGCCGCTTCCACTTTTTCCCGCGTTTTCGCAG
AAACGTGGCTGGCCTGGTTCACCACGCGGGAAACGGTCTGATAAGAGACACCGGCATACTCTGCGACATC
GTATAACGTTACTGGTTTCACATTCACCACCCTGAATTGACTCTCTTCCGGGCGCTATCATGCCATACCG
CGAAAGGTTTTGCGCCATTCGATGGTGTCCGGGATCTCGACGCTCTCCCTTATGCGACTCCTGCATTAGG
AAATTAATACGACTCACTATA
